Addgene plasmid #217382: pYH74
Purpose: pTrc99A-mNeonGreen-mcdB for bacterial expression
Depositing lab: Anthony Vecchiarelli. Depositing organization: University of Michigan. Publication: An experimental framework to assess biomolecular condensates in bacteria. Hoang Y, Azaldegui CA, Dow RE, Ghalmi M, Biteen JS, Vecchiarelli AG. Nat Commun. 2024 Apr 15;15(1):3222. doi: 10.1038/s41467-024-47330-4. PubMed 38622124.
Backbone
  Vector backbone: pUC18
  Vector type: Bacterial Expression
Growth in bacteria
  Bacterial resistance: Ampicillin, 100 μg/mL
  Growth temperature: 37°C
  Growth strain: DH5alpha
  Copy number: High Copy
Gene/Insert
  Gene/Insert name: mcdB
  Species: Synthetic
  Tag / fusion protein: NeonGreen (N terminal on insert)
  Cloning method: Gibson Cloning
Terms and licenses: Academic/Nonprofit Terms; Industry Terms: Not Available to Industry
Depositor comments: Please visit https://doi.org/10.1101/2023.03.22.533878 for bioRxiv preprint.
How to cite: pYH74 was a gift from Anthony Vecchiarelli (Addgene plasmid # 217382 ; http://n2t.net/addgene:217382 ; RRID:Addgene_217382)
