[The description below was written by a language model from this plasmid's Addgene catalogue record and pLannotate feature annotations shown in this document.]
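Description:
pYH74 is a 5.3 kb bacterial expression plasmid that produces an mNeonGreen–McdB fusion protein in E. coli. The stated purpose describes it as pTrc99A-mNeonGreen-mcdB, whereas the backbone field lists pUC18. The annotated features fit a pTrc99A-type architecture: a trc promoter with lac operator, rrnB terminators, a lacIq-driven lacI gene and a pBR322-derived bom region with a remnant of rop, together with a fragment of the pUC18/19 multiple cloning site. Replication relies on a ColE1/pMB1-family origin, recorded as high copy, and selection is by ampicillin through the β-lactamase (AmpR) gene with its own promoter.

The expression cassette starts with the hybrid trp/lac UV5 trc promoter followed by a lac operator, so transcription is held off by the plasmid-encoded Lac repressor. That repressor is expressed at elevated levels from the lacIq promoter, and repression is relieved with IPTG, allowing tunable induction. The mNeonGreen coding sequence, a bright, fast-maturing monomeric green/yellow fluorescent protein, lies immediately downstream and is recorded as an N-terminal tag on mcdB. The automated annotation does not label mcdB itself, but an unannotated stretch between mNeonGreen and the MCS fragment is where the insert would be expected. The insert's species is listed as synthetic, and it was assembled by Gibson cloning. A 5S rRNA segment and the rrnB T1 and T2 terminators end the transcript.

The associated publication concerns an experimental framework for assessing biomolecular condensates in bacteria. This suggests the plasmid is used for inducible expression and live-cell fluorescence imaging of tagged McdB in that context.
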