Features (pLannotate 1.2.2; 16 found; start..end, strand, type, name):
      3..20      +  promoter       tet promoter (fragment): E. coli promoter for tetracycline efflux protein gene
     16..117     -  CDS            yciV (fragment): RNAAM_ECOLI - Also known as trpH From Escherichia coli (strain K12).
    193..222     +  promoter       trc promoter: strong E. coli promoter; hybrid between the trp and lac UV5 promoters
    230..246     +  protein_bind   lac operator: The lac repressor binds to the lac operator to inhibit transcription in E. coli. This inhibition can be relieved by adding lactose or isopropyl-β-D-thiogalactopyranoside (IPTG). lac repressor encoded by lacI
    273..977     +  CDS            mNeonGreen: mNeonGreen is a basic (constitutively fluorescent) green/yellow fluorescent protein published in 2013, derived from Branchiostoma lanceolatum. It is reported to be a very rapidly-maturing monomer with moderate acid sensitivity.
   1453..1478    +  misc_feature   MCS (fragment): pUC18/19 multiple cloning site
   1562..1677    +  ncRNA          5S rRNA: Accession: RF00001 - 5S ribosomal RNA
   1681..1767    +  terminator     rrnB T1 terminator: Escherichia coli rrnB; transcription terminator T1 from the E. coli rrnB gene
   1859..1886    +  terminator     rrnB T2 terminator: transcription terminator T2 from the E. coli rrnB gene
   1905..1996    +  promoter       AmpR promoter: bla
   1997..2857    +  CDS            AmpR: β-lactamase; bla; confers resistance to ampicillin, carbenicillin, and related antibiotics
   3028..3616    +  rep_origin     ori: high-copy-number ColE1/pMB1/pBR322/pUC origin of replication
   3802..3942    -  misc_feature   bom: basis of mobility region from pBR322
   4044..4084    -  CDS            rop (fragment): Rop protein, which maintains plasmids at low copy number; rop
   4128..4205    +  promoter       lacIq promoter: lacI (mutant); In the lacIq allele, a single base change in the promoter boosts expression of the lacI gene about 10-fold.
   4206..5288    +  CDS            lacI: lac repressor; lacI; The lac repressor binds to the lac operator to inhibit transcription in E. coli. This inhibition can be relieved by adding lactose or isopropyl-β-D-thiogalactopyranoside (IPTG).
>Addgene plasmid #217382 | pYH74 | addgene full sequence | sequence record 429300 | Addgene NGS Result
GTTTGACAGCTTATCATCGACTGCACGGTGCACCAATGCTTCTGGCGTCAGGCAGCCATCGGAAGCTGTG
GTATGGCTGTGCAGGTCGTAAATCACTGCATAATTCGTGTCGCTCAAGGCGCACTCCCGTTCTGGATAAT
GTTTTTTGCGCCGACATCATAACGGTTCTGGCAAATATTCTGAAATGAGCTGTTGACAATTAATCATCCG
GCTCGTATAATGTGTGGAATTGTGAGCGGATAACAATTTCACACAGGAAACAGACCATGGCAGTGTCGAA
AGGAGAAGAAGACAACATGGCGTCACTTCCGGCCACACATGAACTTCACATTTTCGGCTCTATTAACGGA
GTGGATTTCGACATGGTCGGACAAGGAACAGGGAACCCTAACGACGGATACGAGGAGTTAAACCTTAAAA
GTACGAAGGGAGATTTGCAATTTTCGCCTTGGATTTTAGTGCCTCATATCGGTTATGGATTCCACCAGTA
CTTGCCGTATCCTGATGGCATGAGTCCGTTCCAGGCCGCAATGGTTGATGGATCAGGTTACCAAGTACAT
CGCACGATGCAGTTTGAAGATGGTGCTAGCTTAACAGTGAATTATCGCTATACGTATGAAGGATCTCATA
TCAAGGGGGAGGCTCAGGTGAAAGGGACAGGATTCCCGGCAGACGGCCCTGTAATGACGAACTCACTGAC
GGCAGCGGATTGGTGTCGTAGTAAGAAGACCTACCCAAACGATAAAACAATCATCTCAACATTTAAGTGG
TCTTATACCACTGGTAATGGTAAGCGCTACCGCAGCACAGCCCGTACAACCTATACTTTTGCTAAGCCGA
TGGCGGCAAATTACTTGAAAAACCAGCCCATGTATGTGTTTCGCAAAACCGAATTGAAGCATTCTAAAAC
GGAACTGAATTTTAAGGAGTGGCAGAAGGCGTTTACGGACGTGATGGGGATGGACGAATTATACAAGGGA
TCCGGCAGCGGCAGCATGACTGACGCATTCGACCGTCTTAAAAAACGTTCGCGTACTCCCATTGCCCGTG
AAGGGTCTCTTACAACAGGGCCTGAGCTGAGCGACCGCCCTTTGCAACTGCTGCCACGTGAGTTCGAAAC
ATTTTGCGACCGCTACGCGGTGCACGCCGGCGACGTGATCGAAGCTGCGCTTGATTTGGTTTTGCTTGAT
CCAGACTTGCAACAACGTCTTCTTCAACGTCTTCGTCAAGGGAATGGGTCTGATCGCGTGTGGTTGGGTA
CGGCTTGCCCTCGTAGTTGGCAACAGCAGCTGCAGCAACAAGCCCAGGACCAAGGTCTTAGTGAGGCCGA
TTTACTGCAGGAGGCCATTGCACAACGTCTGGATCTTGTCCTGGGCCAGACAACATTGCGCGAGGAGGTG
ACACTGCTTCGCCAAGAGCTTGACCAGTTAAAACGCAAGCTGCACGGTTGGTGAGTCGACCTGCAGGCAT
GCAAGCTTGGCTGTTTTGGCGGATGAGAGAAGATTTTCAGCCTGATACAGATTAAATCAGAACGCAGAAG
CGGTCTGATAAAACAGAATTTGCCTGGCGGCAGTAGCGCGGTGGTCCCACCTGACCCCATGCCGAACTCA
GAAGTGAAACGCCGTAGCGCCGATGGTAGTGTGGGGTCTCCCCATGCGAGAGTAGGGAACTGCCAGGCAT
CAAATAAAACGAAAGGCTCAGTCGAAAGACTGGGCCTTTCGTTTTATCTGTTGTTTGTCGGTGAACGCTC
TCCTGAGTAGGACAAATCCGCCGGGAGCGGATTTGAACGTTGCGAAGCAACGGCCCGGAGGGTGGCGGGC
AGGACGCCCGCCATAAACTGCCAGGCATCAAATTAAGCAGAAGGCCATCCTGACGGATGGCCTTTTTGCG
TTTCTACAAACTCTTTTGTTTATTTTTCTAAATACATTCAAATATGTATCCGCTCATGAGACAATAACCC
TGATAAATGCTTCAATAATATTGAAAAAGGAAGAGTATGAGTATTCAACATTTCCGTGTCGCCCTTATTC
CCTTTTTTGCGGCATTTTGCCTTCCTGTTTTTGCTCACCCAGAAACGCTGGTGAAAGTAAAAGATGCTGA
AGATCAGTTGGGTGCACGAGTGGGTTACATCGAACTGGATCTCAACAGCGGTAAGATCCTTGAGAGTTTT
CGCCCCGAAGAACGTTTTCCAATGATGAGCACTTTTAAAGTTCTGCTATGTGGCGCGGTATTATCCCGTG
TTGACGCCGGGCAAGAGCAACTCGGTCGCCGCATACACTATTCTCAGAATGACTTGGTTGAGTACTCACC
AGTCACAGAAAAGCATCTTACGGATGGCATGACAGTAAGAGAATTATGCAGTGCTGCCATAACCATGAGT
GATAACACTGCGGCCAACTTACTTCTGACAACGATCGGAGGACCGAAGGAGCTAACCGCTTTTTTGCACA
ACATGGGGGATCATGTAACTCGCCTTGATCGTTGGGAACCGGAGCTGAATGAAGCCATACCAAACGACGA
GCGTGACACCACGATGCCTGTAGCAATGGCAACAACGTTGCGCAAACTATTAACTGGCGAACTACTTACT
CTAGCTTCCCGGCAACAATTAATAGACTGGATGGAGGCGGATAAAGTTGCAGGACCACTTCTGCGCTCGG
CCCTTCCGGCTGGCTGGTTTATTGCTGATAAATCTGGAGCCGGTGAGCGTGGGTCTCGCGGTATCATTGC
AGCACTGGGGCCAGATGGTAAGCCCTCCCGTATCGTAGTTATCTACACGACGGGGAGTCAGGCAACTATG
GATGAACGAAATAGACAGATCGCTGAGATAGGTGCCTCACTGATTAAGCATTGGTAACTGTCAGACCAAG
TTTACTCATATATACTTTAGATTGATTTAAAACTTCATTTTTAATTTAAAAGGATCTAGGTGAAGATCCT
TTTTGATAATCTCATGACCAAAATCCCTTAACGTGAGTTTTCGTTCCACTGAGCGTCAGACCCCGTAGAA
AAGATCAAAGGATCTTCTTGAGATCCTTTTTTTCTGCGCGTAATCTGCTGCTTGCAAACAAAAAAACCAC
CGCTACCAGCGGTGGTTTGTTTGCCGGATCAAGAGCTACCAACTCTTTTTCCGAAGGTAACTGGCTTCAG
CAGAGCGCAGATACCAAATACTGTCCTTCTAGTGTAGCCGTAGTTAGGCCACCACTTCAAGAACTCTGTA
GCACCGCCTACATACCTCGCTCTGCTAATCCTGTTACCAGTGGCTGCTGCCAGTGGCGATAAGTCGTGTC
TTACCGGGTTGGACTCAAGACGATAGTTACCGGATAAGGCGCAGCGGTCGGGCTGAACGGGGGGTTCGTG
CACACAGCCCAGCTTGGAGCGAACGACCTACACCGAACTGAGATACCTACAGCGTGAGCTATGAGAAAGC
GCCACGCTTCCCGAAGGGAGAAAGGCGGACAGGTATCCGGTAAGCGGCAGGGTCGGAACAGGAGAGCGCA
CGAGGGAGCTTCCAGGGGGAAACGCCTGGTATCTTTATAGTCCTGTCGGGTTTCGCCACCTCTGACTTGA
GCGTCGATTTTTGTGATGCTCGTCAGGGGGGCGGAGCCTATGGAAAAACGCCAGCAACGCGGCCTTTTTA
CGGTTCCTGGCCTTTTGCTGGCCTTTTGCTCACATGTTCTTTCCTGCGTTATCCCCTGATTCTGTGGATA
ACCGTATTACCGCCTTTGAGTGAGCTGATACCGCTCGCCGCAGCCGAACGACCGAGCGCAGCGAGTCAGT
GAGCGAGGAAGCGGAAGAGCGCCTGATGCGGTATTTTCTCCTTACGCATCTGTGCGGTATTTCACACCGC
ATATGGTGCACTCTCAGTACAATCTGCTCTGATGCCGCATAGTTAAGCCAGTATACACTCCGCTATCGCT
ACGTGACTGGGTCATGGCTGCGCCCCGACACCCGCCAACACCCGCTGACGCGCCCTGACGGGCTTGTCTG
CTCCCGGCATCCGCTTACAGACAAGCTGTGACCGTCTCCGGGAGCTGCATGTGTCAGAGGTTTTCACCGT
CATCACCGAAACGCGCGAGGCAGCAGATCAATTCGCGCGCGAAGGCGAAGCGGCATGCATTTACGTTGAC
ACCATCGAATGGTGCAAAACCTTTCGCGGTATGGCATGATAGCGCCCGGAAGAGAGTCAATTCAGGGTGG
TGAATGTGAAACCAGTAACGTTATACGATGTCGCAGAGTATGCCGGTGTCTCTTATCAGACCGTTTCCCG
CGTGGTGAACCAGGCCAGCCACGTTTCTGCGAAAACGCGGGAAAAAGTGGAAGCGGCGATGGCGGAGCTG
AATTACATTCCCAACCGCGTGGCACAACAACTGGCGGGCAAACAGTCGTTGCTGATTGGCGTTGCCACCT
CCAGTCTGGCCCTGCACGCGCCGTCGCAAATTGTCGCGGCGATTAAATCTCGCGCCGATCAACTGGGTGC
CAGCGTGGTGGTGTCGATGGTAGAACGAAGCGGCGTCGAAGCCTGTAAAGCGGCGGTGCACAATCTTCTC
GCGCAACGCGTCAGTGGGCTGATCATTAACTATCCGCTGGATGACCAGGATGCCATTGCTGTGGAAGCTG
CCTGCACTAATGTTCCGGCGTTATTTCTTGATGTCTCTGACCAGACACCCATCAACAGTATTATTTTCTC
CCATGAAGACGGTACGCGACTGGGCGTGGAGCATCTGGTCGCATTGGGTCACCAGCAAATCGCGCTGTTA
GCGGGCCCATTAAGTTCTGTCTCGGCGCGTCTGCGTCTGGCTGGCTGGCATAAATATCTCACTCGCAATC
AAATTCAGCCGATAGCGGAACGGGAAGGCGACTGGAGTGCCATGTCCGGTTTTCAACAAACCATGCAAAT
GCTGAATGAGGGCATCGTTCCCACTGCGATGCTGGTTGCCAACGATCAGATGGCGCTGGGCGCAATGCGC
GCCATTACCGAGTCCGGGCTGCGCGTTGGTGCGGATATCTCGGTAGTGGGATACGACGATACCGAAGACA
GCTCATGTTATATCCCGCCGTTAACCACCATCAAACAGGATTTTCGCCTGCTGGGGCAAACCAGCGTGGA
CCGCTTGCTGCAACTCTCTCAGGGCCAGGCGGTGAAGGGCAATCAGCTGTTGCCCGTCTCACTGGTGAAA
AGAAAAACCACCCTGGCGCCCAATACGCAAACCGCCTCTCCCCGCGCGTTGGCCGATTCATTAATGCAGC
TGGCACGACAGGTTTCCCGACTGGAAAGCGGGCAGTGAGCGCAACGCAATTAATGTAAGTTAGCGCGAAT
TGATCTG
